Addgene plasmid #39008: TXNRD3
Purpose: Bacterial expression for structure determination; may not be full ORF
Depositing lab: Nicola Burgess-Brown. Depositing organization: University of Oxford.
Backbone
  Vector backbone: pNIC-CTHF
  Backbone manufacturer: SGC
  Vector type: Bacterial Expression
Growth in bacteria
  Bacterial resistance: Kanamycin, 50 μg/mL
  Growth temperature: 37°C
  Growth strain: Mach1
  Copy number: Low Copy
Gene/Insert
  Gene/Insert name: TXNRD3 (alt names: PREDICTED: thioredoxin reductase 3; PDB:3H8Q)
  Species: H. sapiens (human)
  Insert size (bp): 396
  Entrez Gene: TXNRD3 (a.k.a. TGR, TR2, TRXR3)
  Tag / fusion protein: TEV-His6-Flag (C terminal on insert)
  Cloning method: Ligation Independent Cloning
  Sequencing primers: 5′ T7; 3′ T7-term
Terms and licenses: Academic/Nonprofit Terms; Industry Terms: Not Available to Industry
How to cite: TXNRD3 was a gift from Nicola Burgess-Brown (Addgene plasmid # 39008 ; http://n2t.net/addgene:39008 ; RRID:Addgene_39008)
