[The description below was written by a language model from this plasmid's Addgene catalogue record.]
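Description:
TXNRD3 is a bacterial expression plasmid built on the pNIC-CTHF backbone from the SGC, made to produce a fragment of human thioredoxin reductase 3 (TXNRD3, also known as TGR, TR2 or TRXR3) for structure determination. It is maintained in E. coli as a low-copy plasmid under kanamycin selection. The record gives no feature table, so the origin of replication and other backbone elements are not stated.

The insert is 396 bp of human sequence, introduced by ligation independent cloning. At that size it can only encode a portion of the protein, and the record itself cautions that the clone may not be the full ORF. An alternative name for the insert points to a deposited crystal structure, consistent with a domain-level construct designed for crystallography. The fragment carries a C-terminal TEV-His6-Flag tag. The hexahistidine stretch allows immobilised metal affinity purification, the Flag epitope allows antibody-based detection or capture, and the TEV protease site between the insert and the tags allows them to be cleaved off after purification.

The promoter is not named explicitly. However, the listed sequencing primers are T7 and T7-term, which suggests that the insert sits between a T7 promoter and a T7 terminator. If so, expression would rely on a host supplying T7 RNA polymerase, distinct from the cloning strain used for propagation. The typical use is recombinant overexpression and purification of this TXNRD3 fragment for structural and biochemical studies.
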