>Addgene plasmid #39008 | TXNRD3 | depositor partial sequence | sequence record 49066 | TXNRD3 sequence 396 bps
ATGGCGCGCGAAGAACTGCGTCGTCATCTGGTTGGACTGATTGAGCGCTCCCGTGTGGTAATCTTTTCAA
AGTCTTATTGTCCGCATAGTACGCGTGTTAAAGAACTGTTTTCCAGCCTGGGTGTAGAATGCAATGTGCT
GGAGCTGGACCAGGTGGATGATGGTGCCCGCGTTCAGGAAGTCCTGTCTGAAATTACCAACCAGAAAACG
GTCCCGAACATTTTCGTGAATAAAGTGCACGTCGGTGGCTGCGATCAGACTTTTCAGGCATATCAGAGTG
GGCTGCTGCAGAAACTGCTGCAAGAAGACCTGGCCTATGATGCAGAGAACCTCTACTTCCAATCGCACCA
TCATCACCACCATGATTACAAGGATGACGACGATAAGTGAGGATCC
