>Addgene plasmid #39008 | TXNRD3 | addgene partial sequence | sequence record 52984 | T7 5'-TAATACGACTCACTATAGGG-3'
AAATATTTTGTTTACCTTAAGAAGGAGATATACTATGGCGCGCGAAGAACTGCGTCGTCATCTGGTTGGA
CTGATTGAGCGCTCCCGTGTGGTAATCTTTTCAAAGTCTTATTGTCCGCATAGTACGCGTGTTAAAGAAC
TGTTTTCCAGCCTGGGTGTAGAATGCAATGTGCTGGAGCTGGACCAGGTGGATGATGGTGCCCGCGTTCA
GGAAGTCCTGTCTGAAATTACCAACCAGAAAACGGTCCCGAACATTTTCGTGAATAAAGTGCACGTCGGT
GGCTGCGATCAGACTTTTCAGGCATATCAGAGTGGGCTGCTGCAGAAACTGCTGCAAGAAGACCTGGCCT
ATGATGCAGAGAACCTCTACTTCCAATCGCACCATCATCACCACCATGATTACAAGGATGACGACGATAA
GTGAGGATCCGAATTCGAGCTCCGTCGACAAGCTTGCGGCCGCACTCGAGCACCACCACCACCACCACTG
AGATCCGGCTGCTAACAAAGCCCGAAAGGAAGCTGAGTTGGCTGCTGCCACCGCTGAGCAATAACTAGCA
TAACCCCTTGGGGCCTCTAAACGGGTCTTGAGGGGTTTTTTGCTGAAAGGAGGAACTATATCCGGATTGG
CGAATGGG
[124 nt withheld, positions 639-762]
C
[91 nt withheld, positions 764-854]
AGGGTGATGGTTCACGTAGTGGGCCATCGCCCCTGATAGACGGTTTTTCGCCCTTTGACGTTGGAGTCCA
CGTTCTTTAATAGTGGACTCTTGTT
