>Addgene plasmid #39008 | TXNRD3 | addgene partial sequence | sequence record 53324 | T7_term
CTCACTTATCGTCGTCATCCTTGTAATCATGGTGGTGATGATGGTGCGATTGGAAGTAGAGGTTCTCTGC
ATCATAGGCCAGGTCTTCTTGCAGCAGTTTCTGCAGCAGCCCACTCTGATATGCCTGAAAAGTCTGATCG
CAGCCACCGACGTGCACTTTATTCACGAAAATGTTCGGGACCGTTTTCTGGTTGGTAATTTCAGACAGGA
CTTCCTGAACGCGGGCACCATCATCCACCTGGTCCAGCTCCAGCACATTGCATTCTACACCCAGGCTGGA
AAACAGTTCTTTAACACGCGTACTATGCGGACAATAAGACTTTGAAAAGATTACCACACGGGAGCGCTCA
ATCAGTCCAACCAGATGACGACGCAGTTCTTCGCGCGCCATAGTATATCTCCTTCTTAAGGTTAAACAAA
ATTATTTCTAGAGGGGAATTGTTATCCGCTCACAATTCCCCTATAGTGAGTCGTATTAATTTCGCGGGAT
CGAGATCTCGATCCTCTACGCCGGACGCATCGTGGCCGGCATCACCGGCGCCACAGGTGCGGTTGCTGGC
GCCTATATCGCCGACATCACCGATGGGGAAGATCGGGCTCGCCACTTCGGGCTCATGAGCGCTTGTTTCG
GCGTGGGTATGGTGGCAGGCCCCGTGGCCGGGGGACTGTTGGGCGCCATCTCCTTGCATGCACCATTCCT
TGCGGCGGCGGTGCTCAACGGCCTCAACCTACTACTGGGGCTGCTTCCTAATGCAGGAGTCGCATAAGGG
AGAGCGTCGGAGATCC
